# Supplementary material for: Engineering the highly productive cyanobacterium Synechococcus sp. PCC 11901
Source: bioRxiv preprint, doi:10.1101/2023.08.04.552009, version 2 (2023-08-06)
Supplement: Supplementary Data S1 [file 552009_file04.zip › pC0.391 Cpf1.gb]

LOCUS       C0.391_Cpf1        6259 bp DNA     circular SYN 06-JUN-2023
DEFINITION  synthetic circular DNA
ACCESSION   .
VERSION     .
KEYWORDS    .
SOURCE      synthetic DNA construct
  ORGANISM  synthetic DNA construct
REFERENCE   1  (bases 1 to 6259)
  AUTHORS   SynthSys Center
  TITLE     Direct Submission
  JOURNAL   Exported Jun 6, 2023 from SnapGene 6.2.2
            https://www.snapgene.com
FEATURES             Location/Qualifiers
     source          1..6259
                     /mol_type="other DNA"
                     /organism="recombinant plasmid"
     primer_bind     complement(143..170)
                     /label=622
     CDS             215..1225
                     /codon_start=1
                     /label=Sm/Sp no DraIII
                     /label=Sm/Sp\no\DraIII
                     /note="/vntifkey=4"
                     /translation="MRSRNWSRTLTERSGGNGAVAVFMACYDCFFGVQSMPRASKQQAR
                     YAVGRCLMLWSSNDVTQQGSRPKTKLNIMREAVIAEVSTQLSEVVGVIERHLEPTLLAV
                     HLYGSAVDGGLKPHSDIDLLVTVTVRLDETTRRALINDLLETSASPGESEILRAVEVTI
                     VVHDDIIPWRYPAKRELQFGEWQRNDILAGIFEPATIDIDLAILLTKAREHSVALVGPA
                     AEELFDPVPEQDLFEALNETLTLWNSPPDWAGDERNVVLTLSRIWYSAVTGKIAPKDVA
                     ADWAMERLPAQYQPVILEARQAYLGQEEDRLASRADQLEEFVHYVKGEITKVVGK"
     variation       1192
                     /label=G to A
                     /label=G\to\A
                     /note="/vntifkey=62"
     misc_feature    1385..1999
                     /label=rep (pMB1)
                     /label=rep\(pMB1)
                     /note="/vntifkey=21"
     rep_origin      1984
                     /label=ORI
                     /note="RNaseH cleavage point"
                     /note="/vntifkey=33"
     primer_bind     2094..2113
                     /label=655
     primer_bind     2232..2281
                     /label=L0 FnCpf1 CDS1 FW
     misc_feature    2232..2235
                     /label=AATG
     CDS             2233..6135
                     /label=FnCpf1
     terminator      6196..6243
                     /label=T7 terminator
                     /note="transcription terminator for bacteriophage T7 RNA 
                     polymerase"
     primer_bind     complement(6223..6247)
                     /label=L0 FnCpf1 CDS1 RV
     primer_bind     complement(6223..6243)
                     /label=L0 trcE*-Cpf1 cassette SP RV
     misc_feature    6244..6247
                     /label=GCTT
                     /note="/vntifkey=21"
ORIGIN
        1 gtggctcttc agtggacgaa agggcctcgt gatacgccta tttttatagg ttaatgtcat
       61 gataataatg gtttcttaga cgtcaggtgg cacttttcgg ggaaatgtgc gcggaacccc
      121 tatttgttta tttttctaaa tacattcaaa tatgtatccg ctcatgagac aataaccctg
      181 ataaatgctt caataatatt gaaaaaggaa gagtatgcgc tcacgcaact ggtccagaac
      241 cttgaccgaa cgcagcggtg gtaacggcgc agtggcggtt ttcatggctt gttatgactg
      301 tttttttggg gtacagtcta tgcctcgggc atccaagcag caagcgcgtt acgccgtggg
      361 tcgatgtttg atgttatgga gcagcaacga tgttacgcag cagggcagtc gccctaaaac
      421 aaagttaaac atcatgaggg aagcggtgat cgccgaagta tcgactcaac tatcagaggt
      481 agttggcgtc atcgagcgcc atctcgaacc gacgttgctg gccgtacatt tgtacggctc
      541 cgcagtggat ggcggcctga agccacacag cgatattgat ttgctggtta cggtgaccgt
      601 aaggcttgat gaaacaacgc ggcgagcttt gatcaacgac cttttggaaa cttcggcttc
      661 ccctggagag agcgagattc tccgcgctgt agaagtcacc attgttgtgc acgacgacat
      721 cattccgtgg cgttatccag ctaagcgcga actgcaattt ggagaatggc agcgcaatga
      781 cattcttgca ggtatcttcg agccagccac gatcgacatt gatctggcta tcttgctgac
      841 aaaagcaaga gaacatagcg ttgccttggt aggtccagcg gcggaggaac tctttgatcc
      901 ggttcctgaa caggatctat ttgaggcgct aaatgaaacc ttaacgctat ggaactcgcc
      961 gcccgactgg gctggcgatg agcgaaatgt agtgcttacg ttgtcccgca tttggtacag
     1021 cgcagtaacc ggcaaaatcg cgccgaagga tgtcgctgcc gactgggcaa tggagcgcct
     1081 gccggcccag tatcagcccg tcatacttga agctagacag gcttatcttg gacaagaaga
     1141 agatcgcttg gcctcgcgcg cagatcagtt ggaagaattt gtccattacg taaaaggcga
     1201 gatcaccaag gtagtcggca aataactgtc agaccaagtt tactcatata tactttagat
     1261 tgatttaaaa cttcattttt aatttaaaag gatctaggtg aagatccttt ttgataatct
     1321 catgaccaaa atcccttaac gtgagttttc gttccactga gcgtcagacc ccgtagaaaa
     1381 gatcaaagga tcttcttgag atcctttttt tctgcgcgta atctgctgct tgcaaacaaa
     1441 aaaaccaccg ctaccagcgg tggtttgttt gccggatcaa gagctaccaa ctctttttcc
     1501 gaaggtaact ggcttcagca gagcgcagat accaaatact gtccttctag tgtagccgta
     1561 gttaggccac cacttcaaga actctgtagc accgcctaca tacctcgctc tgctaatcct
     1621 gttaccagtg gctgctgcca gtggcgataa gtcgtgtctt accgggttgg actcaagacg
     1681 atagttaccg gataaggcgc agcggtcggg ctgaacgggg ggttcgtgca cacagcccag
     1741 cttggagcga acgacctaca ccgaactgag atacctacag cgtgagctat gagaaagcgc
     1801 cacgcttccc gaagggagaa aggcggacag gtatccggta agcggcaggg tcggaacagg
     1861 agagcgcacg agggagcttc cagggggaaa cgcctggtat ctttatagtc ctgtcgggtt
     1921 tcgccacctc tgacttgagc gtcgattttt gtgatgctcg tcaggggggc ggagcctatg
     1981 gaaaaacgcc agcaacgcgg cctttttacg gttcctggcc ttttgctggc cttttgctca
     2041 catgttcttt cctgcgttat cccctgattc tgtggataac cgtattaccg cctttgagtg
     2101 agctgatacc gctcgccgca gccgaacgac cgagcgcagc gagtcagtga gcgaggaagc
     2161 ggaagagcgc ccaatacgca aaccgcctct ccccgcgcgt tggccgattc attaatcact
     2221 ctgtggtctc aaatgtcaat ttatcaagaa tttgttaata aatatagttt aagtaaaact
     2281 ctaagatttg agttaatccc acagggtaaa acacttgaaa acataaaagc aagaggtttg
     2341 attttagatg atgagaaaag agctaaagac tacaaaaagg ctaaacaaat aattgataaa
     2401 tatcatcagt tttttataga ggagatatta agttcggttt gtattagcga agatttatta
     2461 caaaactatt ctgatgttta ttttaaactt aaaaagagtg atgatgataa tctacaaaaa
     2521 gattttaaaa gtgcaaaaga tacgataaag aaacaaatat ctgaatatat aaaggactca
     2581 gagaaattta agaatttgtt taatcaaaac cttatcgatg ctaaaaaagg gcaagagtca
     2641 gatttaattc tatggctaaa gcaatctaag gataatggta tagaactatt taaagccaat
     2701 agtgatatca cagatataga tgaggcgtta gaaataatca aatcttttaa aggttggaca
     2761 acttatttta agggttttca tgaaaataga aaaaatgttt atagtagcaa tgatattcct
     2821 acatctatta tttataggat agtagatgat aatttgccta aatttctaga aaataaagct
     2881 aagtatgaga gtttaaaaga caaagctcca gaagctataa actatgaaca aattaaaaaa
     2941 gatttggcag aagagctaac ctttgatatt gactacaaaa catctgaagt taatcaaaga
     3001 gttttttcac ttgatgaagt ttttgagata gcaaacttta ataattatct aaatcaaagt
     3061 ggtattacta aatttaatac tattattggt ggtaaatttg taaatggtga aaatacaaag
     3121 agaaaaggta taaatgaata tataaatcta tactcacagc aaataaatga taaaacactc
     3181 aaaaaatata aaatgagtgt tttatttaag caaattttaa gtgatacaga atctaaatct
     3241 tttgtaattg ataagttaga agatgatagt gatgtagtta caacgatgca aagtttttat
     3301 gagcaaatag cagcttttaa aacagtagaa gaaaaatcta ttaaagaaac actatcttta
     3361 ttatttgatg atttaaaagc tcaaaaactt gatttgagta aaatttattt taaaaatgat
     3421 aaatctctta ctgatctatc acaacaagtt tttgatgatt atagtgttat tggtacagcg
     3481 gtactagaat atataactca acaaatagca cctaaaaatc ttgataaccc tagtaagaaa
     3541 gagcaagaat taatagccaa aaaaactgaa aaagcaaaat acttatctct agaaactata
     3601 aagcttgcct tagaagaatt taataagcat agagatatag ataaacagtg taggtttgaa
     3661 gaaatacttg caaactttgc ggctattccg atgatatttg atgaaatagc tcaaaacaaa
     3721 gacaatttgg cacagatatc tatcaaatat caaaatcaag gtaaaaaaga cctacttcaa
     3781 gctagtgcgg aagatgatgt taaagctatc aaggatcttt tagatcaaac taataatctc
     3841 ttacataaac taaaaatatt tcatattagt cagtcagaag ataaggcaaa tattttagac
     3901 aaggatgagc atttttatct agtatttgag gagtgctact ttgagctagc gaatatagtg
     3961 cctctttata acaaaattag aaactatata actcaaaagc catatagtga tgagaaattt
     4021 aagctcaatt ttgagaactc gactttggct aatggttggg ataaaaataa agagcctgac
     4081 aatacggcaa ttttatttat caaagatgat aaatattatc tgggtgtgat gaataagaaa
     4141 aataacaaaa tatttgatga taaagctatc aaagaaaata aaggcgaggg ttataaaaaa
     4201 attgtttata aacttttacc tggcgcaaat aaaatgttac ctaaggtttt cttttctgct
     4261 aaatctataa aattttataa tcctagtgaa gatatactta gaataagaaa tcattccaca
     4321 catacaaaaa atggtagtcc tcaaaaagga tatgaaaaat ttgagtttaa tattgaagat
     4381 tgccgaaaat ttatagattt ttataaacag tctataagta agcatccgga gtggaaagat
     4441 tttggattta gattttctga tactcaaaga tataattcta tagatgaatt ttatagagaa
     4501 gttgaaaatc aaggctacaa actaactttt gaaaatatat cagagagcta tattgatagc
     4561 gtagttaatc agggtaaatt gtacctattc caaatctata ataaagattt ttcagcttat
     4621 agcaaagggc gaccaaatct acatacttta tattggaaag cgctgtttga tgagagaaat
     4681 cttcaagatg tggtttataa gctaaatggt gaggcagagc ttttttatcg taaacaatca
     4741 atacctaaaa aaatcactca cccagctaaa gaggcaatag ctaataaaaa caaagataat
     4801 cctaaaaaag agagtgtttt tgaatatgat ttaatcaaag ataaacgctt tactgaagat
     4861 aagtttttct ttcactgtcc tattacaatc aattttaaat ctagtggagc taataagttt
     4921 aatgatgaaa tcaatttatt gctaaaagaa aaagcaaatg atgttcatat attaagtata
     4981 gatagaggtg aaagacattt agcttactat actttggtag atggtaaagg caatatcatc
     5041 aaacaagata ctttcaacat cattggtaat gatagaatga aaacaaacta ccatgataag
     5101 cttgctgcaa tagagaaaga tagggattca gctaggaaag actggaaaaa gataaataac
     5161 atcaaagaga tgaaagaggg ctatctatct caggtagttc atgaaatagc taagctagtt
     5221 atagagtata atgctattgt ggtttttgag gatttaaatt ttggatttaa aagagggcgt
     5281 ttcaaggtag agaagcaggt ctatcaaaag ttagaaaaaa tgctaattga gaaactaaac
     5341 tatctagttt tcaaagataa tgagtttgat aaaactgggg gagtgcttag agcttatcag
     5401 ctaacagcac cttttgagac ttttaaaaag atgggtaaac aaacaggtat tatctactat
     5461 gtaccagctg gttttacttc aaaaatttgt cctgtaactg gttttgtaaa tcagttatat
     5521 cctaagtatg aaagtgtcag caaatctcaa gagttcttta gtaagtttga caagatttgt
     5581 tataaccttg ataagggcta ttttgagttt agttttgatt ataaaaactt tggtgacaag
     5641 gctgccaaag gcaagtggac tatagctagc tttgggagta gattgattaa ctttagaaat
     5701 tcagataaaa atcataattg ggatactcga gaagtttatc caactaaaga gttggagaaa
     5761 ttgctaaaag attattctat cgaatatggg catggcgaat gtatcaaagc agctatttgc
     5821 ggtgagagcg acaaaaagtt ttttgctaag ctaactagtg tcctaaatac tatcttacaa
     5881 atgcgtaact caaaaacagg tactgagtta gattatctaa tttcaccagt agcagatgta
     5941 aatggcaatt tctttgattc gcgacaggcg ccaaaaaata tgcctcaaga tgctgatgcc
     6001 aatggtgctt atcatattgg gctaaaaggt ctgatgctac taggtaggat caaaaataat
     6061 caagagggca aaaaactcaa tttggttatc aaaaatgaag agtattttga gttcgtgcag
     6121 aataggaata actaaatgct gtctaacaaa gcccgaaagg aagctgagtt ggctgctgcc
     6181 accgctgagc aataactagc ataacccctt ggggcctcta aacgggtctt gacgggtttt
     6241 ttggctttga gaccacgaa
//
