# Supplementary material for: Engineering the highly productive cyanobacterium Synechococcus sp. PCC 11901
Source: bioRxiv preprint, doi:10.1101/2023.08.04.552009, version 2 (2023-08-06)
Supplement: Supplementary Data S1 [file 552009_file04.zip › pC1.530 Curing vector.gb]

LOCUS       pC1.530_Curing_v        6420 bp DNA     circular SYN 05-JUL-2023
DEFINITION  synthetic circular DNA.
ACCESSION   .
VERSION     .
KEYWORDS    .
SOURCE      synthetic DNA construct
  ORGANISM  synthetic DNA construct
REFERENCE   1  (bases 1 to 6420)
  AUTHORS   SynthSys Center
  TITLE     Direct Submission
  JOURNAL   Exported Jul 5, 2023 from SnapGene 7.0.1
            https://www.snapgene.com
FEATURES             Location/Qualifiers
     source          1..6420
                     /mol_type="other DNA"
                     /organism="recombinant plasmid"
     misc_feature    14..17
                     /label=TGCC
     misc_feature    34..533
                     /label=Up Flank
                     /note="pUC 19 will go here"
     misc_feature    538..572
                     /label=Bba_J23119
                     /note="'>http://parts.igem.org/Part:BBa_J23119"
     misc_feature    573
                     /label=TSS start site
                     /note="'>http://parts.igem.org/Part:BBa_K1824556"
     misc_feature    574..589
                     /label=leader sequence
                     /label=nonstandard type: leader
     misc_feature    590..593
                     /label=Junction 1
     misc_feature    594..612
                     /label=Direct repeat
     misc_feature    613..634
                     /label=RepB gRNA
     misc_feature    639..657
                     /label=Direct repeat
     misc_feature    658..718
                     /label=Terminator (L3S2P21)
     misc_feature    723..1573
                     /label=GmR cassette
     CDS             complement(823..1356)
                     /label=GmR
     promoter        complement(1545..1573)
                     /gene="intI1 (promoter lies within the coding sequence)"
                     /label=Pc promoter
                     /note="class 1 integron promoter"
     misc_feature    1578..2077
                     /label=Down Flank
     misc_feature    2082..2085
                     /label=GCAA
     misc_feature    complement(2109..2236)
                     /label=RB short
                     /label=RB\short
                     /note="vntifkey=21"
     misc_feature    complement(2260..3741)
                     /label=RK2 trfa (no Esp3I)
                     /label=RK2\trfa\(no\Esp3I)
                     /note="vntifkey=21"
     misc_feature    3752..4541
                     /label=pUC ori
                     /label=pUC\ori
                     /note="vntifkey=21"
     rep_origin      3787
                     /label=ORI
                     /note="RNaseH cleavage point
                     vntifkey=33"
     CDS             complement(4549..5406)
                     /codon_start=1
                     /label=AP r
                     /label=AP\r
                     /note="vntifkey=4"
                     /translation="MSIQHFRVALIPFFAAFCLPVFAHPETLVKVKDAEDQLGARVGYI
                     ELDLNSGKILESFRPEERFPMMSTFKVLLCGAVLSRIDAGQEQLGRRIHYSQNDLVEYS
                     PVTEKHLTDGMTVRELCSAAITMSDNTAANLLLTTIGGPKELTAFLHNMGDHVTRLDRW
                     EPELNEAIPNDERDTTMPVAMATTLRKLLTGELLTLASRQQLIDWMEADKVAGPLLRSA
                     LPAGWFIADKSGAGERGSRGIIAALGPDGKPSRIVVIYTTGSQATMDERNRQIAEIGAS
                     LIKHW"
     rep_origin      complement(5604..6221)
                     /direction=LEFT
                     /standard_name="oriV"
                     /label=oriV
                     /note="shows similarity to GenBank Accession Number M20134 
                     vntifkey=33"
     misc_feature    6251..6398
                     /label=TDNA-LB
                     /note="shows similarity to T-DNA left border: GenBank
                     Accession Number J01825
                     vntifkey=21"
ORIGIN
        1 tctgtgaaga caatgccgaa ttcggatccg gagtgaccat ctcatctgta acatcattgg
       61 caacgctacc tttgccatgt ttcagaaaca actctggcgc atcgggcttc ccatacaatc
      121 gatagattgt cgcacctgat tgcccgacat tatcgcgagc ccatttatac ccatataaat
      181 cagcatccat gttggaattt aatcgcggcc tggagcaaga cgtttcccgt tgaatatggc
      241 tcataacacc ccttgtatta ctgtttatgt aagcagacag ttttattgtt catgatgata
      301 tatttttatc ttgtgcaatg taacatcaga gattttgaga cacaacgtgg ctttgttgaa
      361 taaatcgaac ttttgctgag ttgaaggatc agctcgagtt accaatgctt aatcagtgag
      421 gcacctatct cagcgatctg tctatttcgt tcatccatag ttgcctgact ccccgtcgtg
      481 tagataacta cgatacggga gggcttacca tctggcccca gtgctgcaat gataatgttg
      541 acagctagct cagtcctagg tataatgcta gcagctgatt taggcaaaaa cggaatttct
      601 actgttgtag atcaggccat aggccgacag ctcaaacgaa tttctactgt tgtagatctc
      661 ggtaccaaat tccagaaaag aggcctcccg aaaggggggc cttttttcgt tttggtccag
      721 gtggtcgctt tcaggggtac cgagctcgaa ttggccgcgg cgttgtgaca atttaccgaa
      781 caactccgcg gccgggaagc cgatctcggc ttgaacgaat tgttaggtgg cggtacttgg
      841 gtcgatatca aagtgcatca cttcttcccg tatgcccaac tttgtataga gagccactgc
      901 gggatcgtca ccgtaatctg cttgcacgta gatcacataa gcaccaagcg cgttggcctc
      961 atgcttgagg agattgatga gcgcggtggc aatgccctgc ctccggtgct cgccggagac
     1021 tgcgagatca tagatataga tctcactacg cggctgctca aacctgggca gaacgtaagc
     1081 cgcgagagcg ccaacaaccg cttcttggtc gaaggcagca agcgcgatga atgtcttact
     1141 acggagcaag ttcccgaggt aatcggagtc cggctgatgt tgggagtagg tggctacgtc
     1201 tccgaactca cgaccgaaaa gatcaagagc agcccgcatg gatttgactt ggtcagggcc
     1261 gagcctacat gtgcgaatga tgcccatact tgagccacct aactttgttt tagggcgact
     1321 gccctgctgc gtaacatcgt tgctgctgcg taacatcgtt gctgctccat aacatcaaac
     1381 atcgacccac ggcgtaacgc gcttgctgct tggatgcccg aggcatagac tgtacaaaaa
     1441 aacagtcata acaagccatg aaaaccgcca ctgcgccgtt accaccgctg cgttcggtca
     1501 aggttctgga ccagttgcgt gagcgcatac gctacttgca ttacagttta cgaaccgaac
     1561 aggcttatgt caagctttac tggagttatt aacactgtgt acccggacaa acaccattaa
     1621 tcagcaggaa ggtaaattct tcaatatcct gttcaacggt caactgttcg gtcagcaggc
     1681 gataccaaca aaaaccaaaa atcatatcca gcagcagttc acgattgata tctttcggca
     1741 gttcaccatt gctaatggca tcttcaacca gttttttcgg tatctcacga cgacgttcca
     1801 taaactgatc tttcagttgg gtcagggtta cagggtccaa ctgtgcttct gcaataacac
     1861 aacgaaatgc ttcaccacaa atggtttcac gccaaacttt ccacagatta tgcagcagaa
     1921 aatccagatc ggctttaaag ctacccaaat ccggaaattt acgtacctgt tcgatttcat
     1981 tttcatacac ttcggcaatc agtgctgctt tgttggtcca ccaacgataa atggtcggtt
     2041 tgcctgcacc ggcgcgacgt gccacgcttt caatgctcgc tgcaattgtc ttctgcacga
     2101 agtggtttaa actatcagtg tttgacagga tatattggcg ggtaaaccta agagaaaaga
     2161 gcgtttatta gaataatcgg atatttaaaa gggcgtgaaa aggtttatcc gttcgtccat
     2221 ttgtatgtgc atgccaacca cagggttccc cagatcaggc gctggctgct gaacccccag
     2281 ccggaactga ccccacaagg ccctagcgtt tgcaatgcac caggtcatca ttgacccagg
     2341 cgtgttccac caggccgctg cctcgcaact cttcgcaggc ttcgccgacc tgctcgcgcc
     2401 acttcttcac gcgggtggaa tccgatccgc acatgaggcg gaaggtttcc agcttgagcg
     2461 ggtacggctc ccggtgcgag ctgaaatagt cgaacatccg tcgggccgtc ggcgacagct
     2521 tgcggtactt ctcccatatg aatttcgtgt agtggtcgcc agcaaacagc acgacgattt
     2581 cctcgtcgat caggacctgg caacgggacg ttttcttgcc acggtccagg acgcggaagc
     2641 ggtgcagcag cgacaccgat tccaggtgcc caacgcggtc ggacgtgaag cccatcgccg
     2701 tcgcctgtag gcgcgacagg cattcctcgg ccttcgtgta ataccggcca ttgatcgacc
     2761 agcccaggtc ctggcaaagc tcgtagaacg tgaaggtgat cggctcgccg ataggggtgc
     2821 gcttcgcgta ctccaacacc tgctgccaca ccagttcgtc atcgtcggcc cgcagctcga
     2881 cgccggtgta ggtgatcttc acgtccttgt tgacgtggaa aatgaccttg ttttgcagcg
     2941 cctcgcgcgg gattttcttg ttgcgcgtgg tgaacagggc agagcgggcc gtgtcgtttg
     3001 gcatcgctcg catcgtgtcc ggccacggcg caatatcgaa caaggaaagc tgcatttcct
     3061 tgatctgctg cttcgtgtgt ttcagcaacg cggcctgctt ggcctcgctg acctgttttg
     3121 ccaggtcctc gccggcggtt tttcgcttct tggtcgtcat agttcctcgc gtgtcgatgg
     3181 tcatcgactt cgccaaacct gccgcctcct gttcaagacg acgcgaacgc tccacggcgg
     3241 ccgatggcgc gggcagggca gggggagcca gttgcacgct gtcgcgctcg atcttggccg
     3301 tagcttgctg gaccatcgag ccgacggact ggaaggtttc gcggggcgca cgcatgacgg
     3361 tgcggcttgc gatggtttcg gcatcctcgg cggaaaaccc cgcgtcgatc agttcttgcc
     3421 tgtatgcctt ccggtcaaac gtccgattca ttcaccctcc ttgcgggatt gccccgactc
     3481 acgccggggc aatgtgccct tattcctgat ttgacccgcc tggtgccttg gtgtccagat
     3541 aatccacctt atcggcaatg aagtcggtcc cgtagaccgt ctggccgtcc ttctcgtact
     3601 tggtattccg aatcttgccc tgcacgaata ccagcgaccc cttgcccaaa tacttgccgt
     3661 gggcctcggc ctgagagcca aaacacttga tgcggaagaa gtcggtgcgc tcctgcttgt
     3721 cgccggcatc gttgcgccac atctaggatc tgccaggaac cgtaaaaagg ccgcgttgct
     3781 ggcgtttttc cataggctcc gcccccctga cgagcatcac aaaaatcgac gctcaagtca
     3841 gaggtggcga aacccgacag gactataaag ataccaggcg tttccccctg gaagctccct
     3901 cgtgcgctct cctgttccga ccctgccgct taccggatac ctgtccgcct ttctcccttc
     3961 gggaagcgtg gcgctttctc atagctcacg ctgtaggtat ctcagttcgg tgtaggtcgt
     4021 tcgctccaag ctgggctgtg tgcacgaacc ccccgttcag cccgaccgct gcgccttatc
     4081 cggtaactat cgtcttgagt ccaacccggt aagacacgac ttatcgccac tggcagcagc
     4141 cactggtaac aggattagca gagcgaggta tgtaggcggt gctacagagt tcttgaagtg
     4201 gtggcctaac tacggctaca ctagaaggac agtatttggt atctgcgctc tgctgaagcc
     4261 agttaccttc ggaaaaagag ttggtagctc ttgatccggc aaacaaacca ccgctggtag
     4321 cggtggtttt tttgtttgca agcagcagat tacgcgcaga aaaaaaggat ctcaagaaga
     4381 tcctttgatc ttttctacgg ggtctgacgc tcagtggaac gaaaactcac gttaagggat
     4441 tttggtcatg agattatcaa aaaggatctt cacctagatc cttttaaatt aaaaatgaag
     4501 ttttaaatca atctaaagta tatatgagta aacttggtct gacagttacc aatgcttaat
     4561 cagtgaggca cctatctcag cgatctgtct atttcgttca tccatagttg cctgactccc
     4621 cgtcgtgtag ataactacga tacgggaggg cttaccatct ggccccagtg ctgcaatgat
     4681 accgcgagaa ccacgctcac cggctccaga tttatcagca ataaaccagc cagccggaag
     4741 ggccgagcgc agaagtggtc ctgcaacttt atccgcctcc atccagtcta ttaattgttg
     4801 ccgggaagct agagtaagta gttcgccagt taatagtttg cgcaacgttg ttgccattgc
     4861 tacaggcatc gtggtgtcac gctcgtcgtt tggtatggct tcattcagct ccggttccca
     4921 acgatcaagg cgagttacat gatcccccat gttgtgcaaa aaagcggtta gctccttcgg
     4981 tcctccgatc gttgtcagaa gtaagttggc cgcagtgtta tcactcatgg ttatggcagc
     5041 actgcataat tctcttactg tcatgccatc cgtaagatgc ttttctgtga ctggtgagta
     5101 ctcaaccaag tcattctgag aatagtgtat gcggcgaccg agttgctctt gcccggcgtc
     5161 aatacgggat aataccgcgc cacatagcag aactttaaaa gtgctcatca ttggaaaacg
     5221 ttcttcgggg cgaaaactct caaggatctt accgctgttg agatccagtt cgatgtaacc
     5281 cactcgtgca cccaactgat cttcagcatc ttttactttc accagcgttt ctgggtgagc
     5341 aaaaacagga aggcaaaatg ccgcaaaaaa gggaataagg gcgacacgga aatgttgaat
     5401 actcatactc ttcctttttc aatattattg aagcatttat cagggttatt gtctcatgag
     5461 cggatacata tttgaatgta tttagaaaaa taaacaaata ggggttccgc gcacgaattg
     5521 gccagcgctg ccatttttgg ggtgaggccg ttcgcggccg aggggcgcag cccctggggg
     5581 gatgggaggc ccgcgttagc gggccgggag ggttcgagaa gggggggcac cccccttcgg
     5641 cgtgcgcggt cacgcgcaca gggcgcagcc ctggttaaaa acaaggttta taaatattgg
     5701 tttaaaagca ggttaaaaga caggttagcg gtggccgaaa aacgggcgga aacccttgca
     5761 aatgctggat tttctgcctg tggacagccc ctcaaatgtc aataggtgcg cccctcatct
     5821 gtcagcactc tgcccctcaa gtgtcaagga tcgcgcccct catctgtcag tagtcgcgcc
     5881 cctcaagtgt caataccgca gggcacttat ccccaggctt gtccacatca tctgtgggaa
     5941 actcgcgtaa aatcaggcgt tttcgccgat ttgcgaggct ggccagctcc acgtcgccgg
     6001 ccgaaatcga gcctgcccct catctgtcaa cgccgcgccg ggtgagtcgg cccctcaagt
     6061 gtcaacgtcc gcccctcatc tgtcagtgag ggccaagttt tccgcgaggt atccacaacg
     6121 ccggcggccg cggtgtctcg cacacggctt cgacggcgtt tctggcgcgt ttgcagggcc
     6181 atagacggcc gccagcccag cggcgagggc aaccagcccg gtgagcgtcg caaaggagat
     6241 cctgatctga ctgatgggct gcctgtatcg agtggtgatt ttgtgccgag ctgccggtcg
     6301 gggagctgtt ggctggctgg tggcaggata tattgtggtg taaacaaatt gacgcttaga
     6361 caacttaata acacattgcg gacgttttta atgtactggg gtggatgcag tgggccccac
//
